>Addgene plasmid #67045 | pCellFree_G05 sfGFP | addgene partial sequence | sequence record 118879 | T7 5'-TAATACGACTCACTATAGGG-3'
ATTTATTTTATTTTATTTTATTTTATTTTATTTTATTTTATTTTATTTAACCATGACAGTAATGTATAAA
GTCTGTAAAGACATTAAACACGTAAGTGAAACCATGGGCACCTCTGGTCACCACCATCACCACCATCACC
ACGGCACAAGCAAGGGCGAGGAGGATAACATGGCCATCATCAAGGAGTTCATGCGCTTCAAGGTGCACAT
GGAGGGCTCCGTGAACGGCCACGAGTTCGAGATCGAGGGCGAGGGCGAGGGCCGCCCCTACGAGGGCACC
CAGACCGCCAAGCTGAAGGTGACCAAGGGTGGCCCCCTGCCCTTCGCCTGGGACATCCTGTCCCCTCAGT
TCATGTACGGCTCCAAGGCCTACGTGAAGCACCCCGCCGACATCCCCGACTACTTGAAGCTGTCCTTCCC
CGAGGGCTTCAAGTGGGAGCGCGTGATGAACTTCGAGGACGGCGGCGTGGTGACCGTGACCCAGGACTCC
TCCCTGCAGGACGGCGAGTTCATCTACAAGGTGAAGCTGCGCGGCACCAACTTCCCCTCCGACGGCCCCG
TAATGCAGAAGAAGACTATGGGCTGGGAGGCCTCCTCCGAGCGGATGTACCCCGAGGACGGCGCCCTGAA
GGGCGAGATCAAGCAGAGGCTGAAGCTGAAGGACGGCGGCCACTACGACGCTGAGGTCAAGACCACCTAC
AAGGCCAAGAAGCCCGTGCAGCTGCCCGGCGCCTACAACGTCAACATCAAGTTGGACATCACCTCCCACA
ACGAGGACTACACCATCGTGGAACAGTACGAACGCGCCGA
