>Addgene plasmid #67045 | pCellFree_G05 sfGFP | addgene partial sequence | sequence record 119701 | T7term 5'-GCTAGTTATTGCTCAGCGG-3'
TACCACGCGTACCCAACACACGGACACATGCACGAACACGCATGCAGAGAGATCATACATCATCTATAGA
GAAGTACACGTAAAAGTAAGACTCGTCGTCTGCCAGCTACAACCGAGAAGGCGACGTGAAAGGAACAAGA
AAGGAGGAGGAGGGCGGCCGCTTACACCACTTTGTACAAGAAAGCTGGGTTTTTGTAGAGCTCATCCATG
CCATGTGTAATCCCAGCAGCAGTTACAAACTCAAGAAGGACCATGTGGTCACGCTTTTCGTTGGGATCTT
TCGAAAGGACAGATTGTGTCGACAGGTAATGGTTGTCTGGTAAAAGGACAGGGCCATCGCCAATTGGAGT
ATTTTGTTGATAATGGTCTGCTAGTTGAACGGAACCATCTTCAACGTTGTGGCGAATTTTGAAGTTAGCT
TTGATTCCATTCTTTTGTTTGTCTGCCGTGATGTATACATTGTGTGAGTTAAAGTTGTACTCGAGTTTGT
GTCCAAGAATGTTTCCATCTTCTTTAAAATCAATACCCTTTAACTCGATACGATTAACAAGGGTATCACC
TTCAAACTTGACTTCAGCACGCGTCTTGTAGGTCCCGTCATCTTTGAAAGATATAGTGCGTTCCTGTACA
TAACCTTCGGGCATGGCACTCTTGAAAAAGTCATGCCGTTTCATGTGATCCGGATAACGGGAAAAGCATT
GAACACCATAGGTCAGAGTAGTGACAAGTGTTGGCCACGGAACAGGTAGTTTTCCAGTAGTGCAAATAAA
TTTAAGGGTGAGTTTTCCGTTTGTAGCATCACCTTCACCCTCTCCACGGACAGAAAATTTGTGCCCATTA
ACATCACCATCTAATTCAACAAGAATTGGGACAACTCCAGTGAAAAGTTCTTCTCCTTTGCTCATGAAGC
CTGCTTTTTTGTACAAACTTGTCGGACCCTGGAAGAGCACCTCCAGCTTGTACAGCTCGTCCATGCCGCC
GGTGGAGTGGCGGCCCTCGGCCCGTTCGTACTGTTCCACGATGGTGTAGTCCTCGTTGGGGGAGGTGATG
TCCAACTTGATGTTGACGTTGTAGGC
