[The description below was written by a language model from this plasmid's Addgene catalogue record.]
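Description:
pCellFree_G05 sfGFP is a cell-free expression plasmid built on the pCellFree_G05 backbone and intended as a control template for in vitro protein synthesis reactions rather than for expression in living cells. It is propagated in E. coli as a high-copy plasmid under ampicillin selection. The record does not name the origin of replication, and no feature table is supplied, so finer details of the backbone, such as any translation-enhancing leader sequences, are not documented here.

The payload is superfolder GFP (sfGFP), a robustly folding GFP variant, introduced by Gateway recombination cloning downstream of a T7 promoter. The backbone contributes an N-terminal mCherry tag, so the product is an mCherry–sfGFP tandem fusion, as the depositor comments confirm. The listed sequencing primers (T7 forward and T7 terminator reverse) suggest that the open reading frame lies between a T7 promoter and a T7 terminator, with transcription depending on T7 RNA polymerase supplied in the reaction. The catalogue lists the insert species as human. This is probably a data-entry artefact, since sfGFP is an engineered derivative of jellyfish GFP, not a human gene.

A two-colour tandem fusion suits this control role. Red fluorescence reports synthesis and folding of the N-terminal portion, and green fluorescence reports completion and folding of the C-terminal portion. Together the two signals give a simple readout of yield and of the proportion of full-length product. The associated work benchmarked several cell-free expression systems against one another, which fits the plasmid's stated purpose as a cell-free expression control.
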