Addgene plasmid #67045: pCellFree_G05 sfGFP
Purpose: Cell-free expression control
Depositing lab: Kirill Alexandrov. Depositing organization: University of Queensland. Publication: Performance benchmarking of four cell-free protein expression systems. Gagoski D, Polinkovsky ME, Mureev S, Kunert A, Johnston W, Gambin Y, Alexandrov K. Biotechnol Bioeng. 2015 Aug 24. doi: 10.1002/bit.25814. PubMed 26301602.
Backbone
  Vector backbone: pCellFree_G05
  Vector type: Cell-free expression
Growth in bacteria
  Bacterial resistance: Ampicillin, 100 μg/mL
  Growth temperature: 37°C
  Growth strain: DH5alpha
  Copy number: High Copy
Gene/Insert
  Gene/Insert name: sfGFP
  Species: H. sapiens (human)
  Promoter: T7
  Tag / fusion protein: mCherry (N terminal on backbone)
  Cloning method: Gateway Cloning
  Sequencing primers: 5′ T7; 3′ T7 terminal
Terms and licenses: Academic/Nonprofit Terms; Industry Terms: Not Available to Industry
Depositor comments: mCherry - Super-Folder GFP tandem
How to cite: pCellFree_G05 sfGFP was a gift from Kirill Alexandrov (Addgene plasmid # 67045 ; http://n2t.net/addgene:67045 ; RRID:Addgene_67045)
